>Addgene plasmid #130593 | pTK_Sox9_enh_366_Citrine | addgene full sequence | sequence record 258495 | Addgene NGS Result
AACATACGCTCTCCATCAAAACAAAACGAAACAAAACAAACTAGCAAAATAGGCTGTCCCCAGTGCAAGT
GCAGGTGCCAGAACATTTCTCTATCGATAGGTACCGAGCTCGAGTTGCCAGGTCCCCTGCTTGCCATGTA
AGGTCACTGCAGACACTGTAGAGCTGCTCCTGTTTGATAATTGCAAATTAGAGATCCAGCTTCAACCAAC
GCAAGATCACGGCAGATTATCAGCACCATGGGAGTGTCTCTTAGCAGGGAGAAAAAGATCAAATAAAAAG
CCCAAACTGAGCCTTATTAGCTCCATACTCGCCTCCCCCCATCCCCTCTCCTCGCCCCCATTCCTCCTCC
CTTCCCAAACTGTCATGGTTTATTTTGTTTGGGTGGATTTTCTTTTTCTTTCCTCCCCCTCCCAGCCCCT
CGCAAACAGATAGTTTTCCCATGGAGATCCAGCACGCTCTGTGCCTATTAGCATCCTTGTGCATAATTAG
AGCCCAGCGCATTGCCATGCAAAGCAGCCTCGGATGACAACACTTCAGCCCGGACGACACAGAAATGCAG
CGAGGAAGTTTCTCACACTGGTTTTAGCCAAGGCAAACCGGACTGTGCACGGGTTTGAGATTTTAATTAT
TGGATGGGTGCTGGGCTGCCCTTACAGCTCGGCGAGGAAAGCTCCCAGCCACCCGCGTGCCCCCCGGCCT
TCACGTTGCCCTCTGATACTTTCTGCTCATTACAATGAATTCCAAACCCCTCTCTGAACAGTCACTGAAT
GGTTTTCCACATCATCAACGCTAAATCAGCATCTCTGCCATGCTCTGCCTCTCCGCTCATCCTAGTTGCC
AAATAGGCTCAAGAAGGCAATGATGGTTGGAGGAAAGGTGGAGAGCTTGGCCTGGGACAGCCCAGAAGGG
GATCCCACCTCCAGCATCTCTCCTGCTGCATCTCTTCCACTCCACAGCTCCCCTGCCCTGGCCAACAGCA
TCCTGCTCAGTAAAGGATGGCTCTGCAAGCATCCCACGTACTCAGGGGAGGCTCCCAGTGCCCAGGAGCA
CACCGTGCCTGAGCTCCCCAAGCACTCTTCATGATGCCCACAGCTTCTCTGAACCCCACGGGCATCCCTC
AGGGCAGGATCCTTGCAGCACACTGACTCACAGAGTTTGCACTCCCAGGGAGGTAGCTGGGAAGTTTCGG
AGGTGCCCCAGGTTTAATCATTAATCGCTGAGCTCCGCTCTATGGTTTCGCCTTGGGAATCCACCTGCTC
TCACACCAGTCAGAAGCAGTGGCATTTAAAAGTGGCTTCCAGAGCATCCAGGCATAAGGCAGGGGAGAGG
GTAGAGGCGAGGGATGGCCCCGTCCCCATCCTATGCCATTGCTCTGAGGCTGAGAGAGCTGACCCTGCAG
AGCTGCACTGGTCCAAAGAGCAGCGACTTCAGCCATTAACGCACCTGCGAGGGCCACCTCATACATCAGT
GGGTCATTAAAGGATCTGACACTCATTAACAGTCCCGCAGGGCGTTATGTGCTGGTGCAGCTTCCCACTG
CATTATCCTTCCCGCAGGAGAGCAGAGGGGAAAACCGCAGGGGAGAGACTGCTTCAAACCCTGAGCCCTC
TTCTGCTCCTACCCTCTCTAAATTGACAAGCTCAGCCAAGGGATGACTGCTCCACCCTATTACCAGTGGC
AGAGCCACAGTCTGTACATGCTGGTGCAGGAACCACAGCAGTACCACTTTGCTCTGCCATCCCCAGGGCT
CCGCACCCTCACAGAGGCAGCAGAACGAATCCCAGTGCTGCAGCACCCAGCGGATGCTGTGGGCTGGGGA
GGTCATACTGGCTCCCAGCTGCAGCTTCCACTGTGTTTGCTTTGCCTGCCCCCATACACACCGGGCTGGC
AGCAGGGCCGACCTGCCTGCTGACCCGTAACCAGCATGGCCGAGCCCTGATTGCAACCTTCTGGCAGTTA
ATGCGATCCTCTTGACTACAAGCACAGCGAGAGGAGCGGCTGGTGGCTCTTCCCTCTGCTCTGCAGGGTT
GGCTGGATGGGAGCCTCCTGCACTGCTGGCTGAGAAAGGGCAGAGCACGGGGTAGCCGGCTCCAAATCCC
ATTGCATTGCTAAATACAGTCCAGCAAATGTGGCAGCCCTGCCCCATGGGGAGATACTGATAGGGACGAT
CCTGCTGCAGGATGGAAGATGGCTGTTGGCTAGCCCGGGCTCGAGATCTGCGATCTAAGTAAGCTTGCTG
CTTCATCCCCGTGGCCCGTTGCTCGCGTTTGCTGGCGGTGTCCCCGGAAGAAATATATTTGCATGTCTTT
AGTTCTATGATGACACAAACCCCGCCCAGCGTCTTGTCATTGGCGAATTCGAACACGCAGATGCAGTCGG
GGCGGCGCGGTCCCAGGTCCACTTCGCATATTAAGGTGACGCGTGTGGCCTCGAACACCGAGCGACCCTG
CAGCGACCCGCTTAACAGCGTCAACAGCGTGCCGCAGATCCCAAGCTTGCGGCCGCTTAAGCTGCAGAAG
TTGGTCGTGAGGCACTGGGCAGGTAAGTATCAAGGTTACAAGACAGGTTTAAGGAGACCAATAGAAACTG
GGCTTGTCGAGACAGAGAAGACTCTTGCGTTTCTGATAGGCACCTATTGGTCTTACTGACATCCACTTTG
CCTTTCTCTCCACAGGTGTCCACTCCCAGGTTCAATACAGCTCTTAAGCGGCCGCAAGCTAGCTTGCCGC
CACCATGGTGAGCAAGGGCGAGGAGCTGTTCACCGGGGTGGTGCCCATCCTGGTCGAGCTGGACGGCGAC
GTAAACGGCCACAAGTTCAGCGTGTCCGGCGAGGGCGAGGGCGATGCCACCTACGGCAAGCTGACCCTGA
AGTTCATCTGCACCACCGGCAAGCTGCCCGTGCCCTGGCCCACCCTCGTGACCACCTTCGGCTACGGCCT
GATGTGCTTCGCCCGCTACCCCGACCACATGAAGCAGCACGACTTCTTCAAGTCCGCCATGCCCGAAGGC
TACGTCCAGGAGCGCACCATCTTCTTCAAGGACGACGGCAACTACAAGACCCGCGCCGAGGTGAAGTTCG
AGGGCGACACCCTGGTGAACCGCATCGAGCTGAAGGGCATCGACTTCAAGGAGGACGGCAACATCCTGGG
GCACAAGCTGGAGTACAACTACAACAGCCACAACGTCTATATCATGGCCGACAAGCAGAAGAACGGCATC
AAGGTGAACTTCAAGATCCGCCACAACATCGAGGACGGCAGCGTGCAGCTCGCCGACCACTACCAGCAGA
ACACCCCCATCGGCGACGGCCCCGTGCTGCTGCCCGACAACCACTACCTGAGCTACCAGTCCGCCCTGAG
CAAAGACCCCAACGAGAAGCGCGATCACATGGTCCTGCTGGAGTTCGTGACCGCCGCCGGGATCACTCTC
GGCATGGACGAGCTGTACAAGTGAGCCTCTAGACTCCCTCAGCGGCGCGCCGTTGCGTTCCAAACGTCGT
GGAGCTCCCTGTCAAGACACGAACCGCTAACGCCACCTTAGTCCGTGAAGCATGATACGCGACATACCCC
AGGAGATCTCACGTGTCTAGAGTCGGGGCGGCCGGCCGCTTCGAGCAGACATGATAAGATACATTGATGA
GTTTGGACAAACCACAACTAGAATGCAGTGAAAAAAATGCTTTATTTGTGAAATTTGTGATGCTATTGCT
TTATTTGTAACCATTATAAGCTGCAATAAACAAGTTAACAACAACAATTGCATTCATTTTATGTTTCAGG
TTCAGGGGGAGGTGTGGGAGGTTTTTTAAAGCAAGTAAAACCTCTACAAATGTGGTAAAATCGATAAGGA
TCCGTCGACCGATGCCCTTGAGAGCCTTCAACCCAGTCAGCTCCTTCCGGTGGGCGCGGGGCATGACTAT
CGTCGCCGCACTTATGACTGTCTTCTTTATCATGCAACTCGTAGGACAGGTGCCGGCAGCGCTCTTCCGC
TTCCTCGCTCACTGACTCGCTGCGCTCGGTCGTTCGGCTGCGGCGAGCGGTATCAGCTCACTCAAAGGCG
GTAATACGGTTATCCACAGAATCAGGGGATAACGCAGGAAAGAACATGTGAGCAAAAGGCCAGCAAAAGG
CCAGGAACCGTAAAAAGGCCGCGTTGCTGGCGTTTTTCCATAGGCTCCGCCCCCCTGACGAGCATCACAA
AAATCGACGCTCAAGTCAGAGGTGGCGAAACCCGACAGGACTATAAAGATACCAGGCGTTTCCCCCTGGA
AGCTCCCTCGTGCGCTCTCCTGTTCCGACCCTGCCGCTTACCGGATACCTGTCCGCCTTTCTCCCTTCGG
GAAGCGTGGCGCTTTCTCATAGCTCACGCTGTAGGTATCTCAGTTCGGTGTAGGTCGTTCGCTCCAAGCT
GGGCTGTGTGCACGAACCCCCCGTTCAGCCCGACCGCTGCGCCTTATCCGGTAACTATCGTCTTGAGTCC
AACCCGGTAAGACACGACTTATCGCCACTGGCAGCAGCCACTGGTAACAGGATTAGCAGAGCGAGGTATG
TAGGCGGTGCTACAGAGTTCTTGAAGTGGTGGCCTAACTACGGCTACACTAGAAGAACAGTATTTGGTAT
CTGCGCTCTGCTGAAGCCAGTTACCTTCGGAAAAAGAGTTGGTAGCTCTTGATCCGGCAAACAAACCACC
GCTGGTAGCGGTGGTTTTTTTGTTTGCAAGCAGCAGATTACGCGCAGAAAAAAAGGATCTCAAGAAGATC
CTTTGATCTTTTCTACGGGGTCTGACGCTCAGTGGAACGAAAACTCACGTTAAGGGATTTTGGTCATGAG
ATTATCAAAAAGGATCTTCACCTAGATCCTTTTAAATTAAAAATGAAGTTTTAAATCAATCTAAAGTATA
TATGAGTAAACTTGGTCTGACAGTTACCAATGCTTAATCAGTGAGGCACCTATCTCAGCGATCTGTCTAT
TTCGTTCATCCATAGTTGCCTGACTCCCCGTCGTGTAGATAACTACGATACGGGAGGGCTTACCATCTGG
CCCCAGTGCTGCAATGATACCGCGAGACCCACGCTCACCGGCTCCAGATTTATCAGCAATAAACCAGCCA
GCCGGAAGGGCCGAGCGCAGAAGTGGTCCTGCAACTTTATCCGCCTCCATCCAGTCTATTAATTGTTGCC
GGGAAGCTAGAGTAAGTAGTTCGCCAGTTAATAGTTTGCGCAACGTTGTTGCCATTGCTACAGGCATCGT
GGTGTCACGCTCGTCGTTTGGTATGGCTTCATTCAGCTCCGGTTCCCAACGATCAAGGCGAGTTACATGA
TCCCCCATGTTGTGCAAAAAAGCGGTTAGCTCCTTCGGTCCTCCGATCGTTGTCAGAAGTAAGTTGGCCG
CAGTGTTATCACTCATGGTTATGGCAGCACTGCATAATTCTCTTACTGTCATGCCATCCGTAAGATGCTT
TTCTGTGACTGGTGAGTACTCAACCAAGTCATTCTGAGAATAGTGTATGCGGCGACCGAGTTGCTCTTGC
CCGGCGTCAATACGGGATAATACCGCGCCACATAGCAGAACTTTAAAAGTGCTCATCATTGGAAAACGTT
CTTCGGGGCGAAAACTCTCAAGGATCTTACCGCTGTTGAGATCCAGTTCGATGTAACCCACTCGTGCACC
CAACTGATCTTCAGCATCTTTTACTTTCACCAGCGTTTCTGGGTGAGCAAAAACAGGAAGGCAAAATGCC
GCAAAAAAGGGAATAAGGGCGACACGGAAATGTTGAATACTCATACTCTTCCTTTTTCAATATTATTGAA
GCATTTATCAGGGTTATTGTCTCATGAGCGGATACATATTTGAATGTATTTAGAAAAATAAACAAATAGG
GGTTCCGCGCACATTTCCCCGAAAAGTGCCACCTG
[124 nt withheld, positions 5916-6039]
C
[91 nt withheld, positions 6041-6131]
A
[49 nt withheld, positions 6133-6181]
CCTTTGACGTTGGAGTCCACGTTCTTT
[37 nt withheld, positions 6209-6245]
ACCCTATCTCGGTCTATTCTTTTGATTTATAAGGGATTTTGCCGATTTCGGCCTATTGGTTAAAAAATGA
GCTGATTTAACAAAAATTTAACGCGAATTTTAACAAAATATTAACGCTTACAATTTGCCATTCGCCATTC
AGGCTGCGCAACTGTTGGGAAGGGCGATCGGTGCGGGCCTCTTCGCTATTACGCCAGCCCAAGCTACCAT
GATAAGTAAGTAATATTAAGGTACGGGAGGTACTTGGAGCGGCCGCAATAAAATATCTTTATTTTCATTA
CATCTGTGTGTTGGTTTTTTGTGTGAATCGATAGTACT
Features (pLannotate 1.2.2; 13 found; start..end, strand, type, name):
      1..92      +  misc_feature   pause site: RNA polymerase II transcriptional pause signal from the human α2 globin gene
   2320..2465    +  promoter       HSV TK promoter: herpes simplex virus thymidine kinase promoter
   2543..2675    +  intron         chimeric intron: chimera between introns from human β-globin and immunoglobulin heavy chain genes
   2735..3451    +  CDS            Citrine: Citrine is a basic (constitutively fluorescent) yellow fluorescent protein published in 2001, derived from Aequorea victoria. It has moderate acid sensitivity.
   3625..3746    -  polyA_signal   SV40 poly(A) signal: SV40 polyadenylation signal
   3769..3837    -  CDS            large T antigen (fragment): large T antigen from SV40 (simian virus 40)
   3853..3985    +  CDS            TcR (fragment): tetracycline efflux protein; tet; confers resistance to tetracycline
   4165..4753    -  rep_origin     ori: high-copy-number ColE1/pMB1/pBR322/pUC origin of replication
   4924..5784    -  CDS            AmpR: β-lactamase; bla; confers resistance to ampicillin, carbenicillin, and related antibiotics
   5785..5889    -  promoter       AmpR promoter: bla
   5916..6344    +  rep_origin     f1 ori (sequence partly withheld): f1 bacteriophage origin of replication; arrow indicates direction of (+) strand synthesis
   6376..6443    -  CDS            lacZα (fragment): LacZα fragment of β-galactosidase; lacZ fragment
   6502..6550    +  polyA_signal   poly(A) signal: synthetic polyadenylation signal
