[The description below was written by a language model from this plasmid's Addgene catalogue record and pLannotate feature annotations shown in this document.]
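Description:
pTK_Sox9_enh_366_Citrine is an enhancer reporter plasmid built on the pTK_BsmBI_Citrine backbone, carrying a candidate cis-regulatory element from the chicken (G. gallus) Sox9 locus, listed as about 2 kb. The insert is not annotated in the feature table. However, an unannotated stretch of roughly 2.2 kb lies between the upstream pause site and the HSV thymidine kinase promoter, which is where an enhancer would be expected in this design. The full sequenced record is 6,563 nt, close to the sum of the stated backbone and insert sizes.

The minimal TK promoter has little activity on its own, so expression of the downstream reporter depends on the enhancer fragment placed in front of it. Transcription passes through a chimeric β-globin/immunoglobulin intron, which generally improves mRNA processing and expression, and then into the coding sequence for Citrine, a yellow fluorescent protein derived from Aequorea victoria, followed by an SV40 polyadenylation signal. A synthetic poly(A) signal and an RNA polymerase II pause site from the human α2-globin gene sit upstream of the enhancer position. These elements serve to block read-through transcription from the backbone that could otherwise produce background fluorescence.

For propagation in E. coli, the plasmid has a ColE1/pUC-type origin and an ampicillin resistance gene with its own promoter, plus an f1 phage origin. The catalogue lists it as low copy, although the annotated origin is of the high-copy type. Short fragments of lacZα, TcR and SV40 large T antigen appear to be cloning remnants. The associated work concerns the neural crest gene regulatory network, so the plasmid would be used to test where and when this Sox9 enhancer is active; the record does not state how it is delivered.
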