Addgene plasmid #130593: pTK_Sox9_enh_366_Citrine
Purpose: enhancer reporter
Depositing lab: Tatjana Sauka-Spengler. Depositing organization: University of Oxford. Publication: Reconstruction of the Global Neural Crest Gene Regulatory Network In Vivo. Williams RM, Candido-Ferreira I, Repapi E, Gavriouchkina D, Senanayake U, Ling ITC, Telenius J, Taylor S, Hughes J, Sauka-Spengler T. Dev Cell. 2019 Oct 21;51(2):255-276.e7. doi: 10.1016/j.devcel.2019.10.003. PubMed 31639368.
Backbone
  Vector backbone: pTK_BsmBI_Citrine
  Backbone size w/o insert (bp): 4670
  Vector type: enhancer reporter
Growth in bacteria
  Bacterial resistance: Ampicillin, 100 μg/mL
  Growth temperature: 37°C
  Growth strain: DH5alpha
  Copy number: Low Copy
Gene/Insert
  Gene/Insert name: Sox9_enh_366
  Species: G. gallus (chicken)
  Insert size (bp): 2000
  Promoter: thymidine kinase minimal promoter
  Cloning method: Restriction Enzyme; 5′ cloning site Unknown (unknown if destroyed)
  Sequencing primers: 5′ pTK forward CTAGCAAAATAGGCTGTCCC; 3′ pTK reverse ATATTTCTTCCGGGGACACC
Terms and licenses: Academic/Nonprofit Terms; Industry Terms: Not Available to Industry
How to cite: pTK_Sox9_enh_366_Citrine was a gift from Tatjana Sauka-Spengler (Addgene plasmid # 130593 ; http://n2t.net/addgene:130593 ; RRID:Addgene_130593)
